Addgene plasmid #229172: lvl0-5-1x-uORF
Purpose: lvl 0 5 prime UTR
Depositing lab: Ron Weiss. Depositing organization: Massachusetts Institute of Technology. Publication: A platform for rapid prototyping of synthetic gene networks in mammalian cells. Duportet X, Wroblewska L, Guye P, Li Y, Eyquem J, Rieders J, Rimchala T, Batt G, Weiss R. Nucleic Acids Res. 2014 Dec 1;42(21):13440-51. doi: 10.1093/nar/gku1082. Epub 2014 Nov 5. PubMed 25378321.
Backbone
  Vector backbone: lvl0-5 [backbone]
  Vector type: Synthetic Biology
Growth in bacteria
  Bacterial resistance: Spectinomycin, 50 μg/mL
  Growth temperature: 37°C
  Growth strain: DH5alpha
  Copy number: High Copy
Gene/Insert
  Gene/Insert name: 1x uORF
  Species: H. sapiens (human)
  Cloning method: Restriction Enzyme; 5′ cloning site Unknown (unknown if destroyed)
Terms and licenses: Academic/Nonprofit Terms; Industry Terms: Not Available to Industry
Depositor comments: This plasmid is slightly modified from the version used in Duportet et al. 2014, but does not have any functional differences.
How to cite: lvl0-5-1x-uORF was a gift from Ron Weiss (Addgene plasmid # 229172 ; http://n2t.net/addgene:229172 ; RRID:Addgene_229172)
