[The description below was written by a language model from this plasmid's Addgene catalogue record and pLannotate feature annotations shown in this document.]
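Description:
lvl0-5-1x-uORF is a small (about 2.3 kb) synthetic-biology part plasmid, a "level 0" entry in a hierarchical assembly platform developed for rapid prototyping of synthetic gene networks in mammalian cells. It is built on the lvl0-5 backbone, the position in that system reserved for 5′ untranslated region parts. It is maintained in E. coli by a high-copy ColE1/pUC-type origin and selected with spectinomycin. Resistance comes from an aadA gene (streptomycin/spectinomycin adenylyltransferase), which lies downstream of an annotated AmpR (bla) promoter. The short fragments annotated as lacI, an integron integrase and a gentamicin acetyltransferase are most likely remnants of the sequences from which the backbone and resistance cassette were derived, not functional genes.

The payload is a 5′ UTR element carrying a single upstream open reading frame (1x uORF), with the species listed as human. The automated feature table does not annotate this insert, so its exact position and boundaries in the sequence are not stated. The record also does not identify the cloning sites that flank it. In general, an upstream ORF placed ahead of a main coding sequence captures scanning ribosomes and lowers translation of the downstream gene. A part like this would therefore typically serve to tune expression down at the translational level. The plasmid has no promoter, coding sequence or terminator for mammalian expression; it is meant to be combined with other level 0 parts into complete transcription units. The depositor notes that it is slightly modified from the published version, with no functional differences.
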