Features (pLannotate 1.2.2; 6 found; start..end, strand, type, name):
      1..589     +  rep_origin     ori: high-copy-number ColE1/pMB1/pBR322/pUC origin of replication
    772..821     +  CDS            lacI (fragment): lac repressor; lacI; The lac repressor binds to the lac operator to inhibit transcription in E. coli. This inhibition can be relieved by adding lactose or isopropyl-β-D-thiogalactopyranoside (IPTG).
    987..1091    +  promoter       AmpR promoter: bla
   1082..1162    -  CDS            int (fragment): INT2_ECOLX - Protein inferred from homology: Swiss-Prot protein existence level 3. Putative integrase believed to be involved in the insertion of antibiotic resistance genes into plasmids and transposons. From Escherichia coli.
   1250..1306    +  CDS            GmR (fragment): gentamycin acetyltransferase; aacC1; confers resistance to gentamycin
   1313..2101    +  CDS            aadA: S3AD_ECOLX - Experimental evidence at protein level: Swiss-Prot protein existence level 1. Mediates bacterial resistance to the antibiotics streptomycin and spectinomycin. From Escherichia coli.
>Addgene plasmid #229172 | lvl0-5-1x-uORF | addgene full sequence | sequence record 459774 | Addgene NGS Result
TTGAGATCCTTTTTTTCTGCGCGTAATCTGCTGCTTGCAAACAAAAAAACCACCGCTACCAGCGGTGGTT
TGTTTGCCGGATCAAGAGCTACCAACTCTTTTTCCGAAGGTAACTGGCTTCAGCAGAGCGCAGATACCAA
ATACTGTTCTTCTAGTGTAGCCGTAGTTAGGCCACCACTTCAAGAACTCTGTAGCACCGCCTACATACCT
CGCTCTGCTAATCCTGTTACCAGTGGCTGCTGCCAGTGGCGATAAGTCGTGTCTTACCGGGTTGGACTCA
AGACGATAGTTACCGGATAAGGCGCAGCGGTCGGGCTGAACGGGGGGTTCGTGCACACAGCCCAGCTTGG
AGCGAACGACCTACACCGAACTGAGATACCTACAGCGTGAGCTATGAGAAAGCGCCACGCTTCCCGAAGG
GAGAAAGGCGGACAGGTATCCGGTAAGCGGCAGGGTCGGAACAGGAGAGCGCACGAGGGAGCTTCCAGGG
GGAAACGCCTGGTATCTTTATAGTCCTGTCGGGTTTCGCCACCTCTGACTTGAGCGTCGATTTTTGTGAT
GCTCGTCAGGGGGGCGGAGCCTATGGAAAAACGCCAGCAACGCGGCCTTTTTACGGTTCCTGGCCTTTTG
CTGGCCTTTTGCTCACATGTTCTTTCCTGCGTTATCCCCTGATTCTGTGGATAACCGTATTACCGCCTTT
GAGTGAGCTGATACCGCTCGCCGCAGCCGAACGACCGAGCGCAGCGAGTCAGTGAGCGAGGAAGCGGAAG
AGCGCCCAATACGCAAACCGCCTCTCCCCGCGCGTTGGCCGATTCATTAATCACTCTGTGGTCTCACAGA
TAAGTTTGTAACCATGGGTTGAGGTTGAGACCACGAAGTGGCTCTTCAGTGGACGAAAGGGCCTCGTGAT
ACGCCTATTTTTATAGGTTAATGTCATGATAATAATGGTTTCTTAGACGTCAGGTGGCACTTTTCGGGGA
AATGTGCGCGGAACCCCTATTTGTTTATTTTTCTAAATACATTCAAATATGTATCCGCTCATGAGACAAT
AACCCTGATAAATGCTTCAATAATATTGAAAAAGGAAGAGTATGCGCTCACGCAACTGGTCCAGAACCTT
GACCGAACGCAGCGGTGGTAACGGCGCAGTGGCGGTTTTCATGGCTTGTTATGACTGTTTTTTTTTGGGG
TACAGTCTATGCCTCGGGCATCCAAGCAGCAAGCGCGTTACGCCGTGGGTCGATGTTTGATGTTATGGAG
CAGCAACGATGTTACGCAGCAGGGCAGTCGCCCTAAAACAAAGTTAAACATCATGAGGGAAGCGGTGATC
GCCGAAGTATCGACTCAACTATCAGAGGTAGTTGGCGTCATCGAGCGCCATCTCGAACCGACGTTGCTGG
CCGTACATTTGTACGGCTCCGCAGTGGATGGCGGCCTGAAGCCACACAGCGATATTGATTTGCTGGTTAC
GGTGACCGTAAGGCTTGATGAAACAACGCGGCGAGCTTTGATCAACGACCTTTTGGAAACTTCGGCTTCC
CCTGGAGAGAGCGAGATTCTCCGCGCTGTAGAAGTCACCATTGTTGTGCACGACGACATCATTCCGTGGC
GTTATCCAGCTAAGCGCGAACTGCAATTTGGAGAATGGCAGCGCAATGACATTCTTGCAGGTATCTTCGA
GCCAGCCACGATCGACATTGATCTGGCTATCTTGCTGACAAAAGCAAGAGAACATAGCGTTGCCTTGGTA
GGTCCAGCGGCGGAGGAACTCTTTGATCCGGTTCCTGAACAGGATCTATTTGAGGCGCTAAATGAAACCT
TAACGCTATGGAACTCGCCGCCCGACTGGGCTGGCGATGAGCGAAATGTAGTGCTTACGTTGTCCCGCAT
TTGGTACAGCGCAGTAACCGGCAAAATCGCGCCGAAGGATGTCGCTGCCGACTGGGCAATGGAGCGCCTG
CCGGCCCAGTATCAGCCCGTCATACTTGAAGCTAGACAGGCTTATCTTGGACAAGAAGAAGATCGCTTGG
CCTCGCGCGCAGATCAGTTGGAAGAATTTGTCCATTACGTAAAAGGCGAGATCACCAAGGTAGTCGGCAA
ATAACTGTCAGACCAAGTTTACTCATATATACTTTAGATTGATTTAAAACTTCATTTTTAATTTAAAAGG
ATCTAGGTGAAGATCCTTTTTGATAATCTCATGACCAAAATCCCTTAACGTGAGTTTTCGTTCCACTGAG
CGTCAGACCCCGTAGAAAAGATCAAAGGATCTTC
